Addgene plasmid #232508: pBEL2800
Purpose: Expression plasmid of LetB(F468B)
Depositing lab: Gira Bhabha & Damian Ekiert. Depositing organization: Johns Hopkins University and School of Medicine. Publication: LetA defines a structurally distinct transporter family. Santarossa CC, Li Y, Yousef S, Hasdemir HS, Rodriguez CC, Haase MAB, Baek M, Coudray N, Pavek JG, Focke KN, Silverberg AL, Bautista C, Yeh JT, Marty MT, Baker D, Tajkhorshid E, Ekiert DC, Bhabha G. Nature. 2026 Jan 21. doi: 10.1038/s41586-025-09990-0. PubMed 41565823.
Backbone
  Vector backbone: pBAD
  Vector type: Bacterial Expression
Growth in bacteria
  Bacterial resistance: Ampicillin, 100 μg/mL
  Growth temperature: 37°C
  Growth strain: DH5alpha
  Copy number: High Copy
Gene/Insert
  Gene/Insert name: YebT (alt name: LetB)
  Species: E. coli
  Mutation: LetB F468Amber
  Entrez Gene: letB (a.k.a. b1834, ECK1833, yebT)
  Promoter: araBAD
  Tag / fusion protein: QHQ-7xHis (C terminal on insert)
  Cloning method: Gibson Cloning
Terms and licenses: Academic/Nonprofit Terms; Industry Terms: Not Available to Industry
Depositor comments: Please visit https://doi.org/10.1101/2025.03.21.644421 for bioRxiv preprint.
How to cite: pBEL2800 was a gift from Gira Bhabha & Damian Ekiert (Addgene plasmid # 232508 ; http://n2t.net/addgene:232508 ; RRID:Addgene_232508)
