[The description below was written by a language model from this plasmid's Addgene catalogue record and pLannotate feature annotations shown in this document.]
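Description:
pBEL2800 is a 7.2 kb bacterial expression plasmid built on a pBAD backbone for arabinose-inducible production of an amber-codon variant of the E. coli protein LetB (also known as YebT). It replicates in E. coli from a ColE1/pMB1-type origin, listed as high copy, and is selected with ampicillin through the β-lactamase gene under its own promoter. An M13 phage origin is also present, along with nonfunctional pBR322 remnants (fragments of bom, rop, the tetracycline resistance gene and its promoter) that are typical leftovers of the pBAD lineage.

The payload is the letB/yebT open reading frame placed downstream of the araBAD promoter, with the araC regulator encoded divergently on the opposite strand so that transcription is kept low without L-arabinose and activated when it is added. Transcription ends at the rrnB T1 and T2 terminators, preceded by the 5S rRNA segment that accompanies them in this backbone. The coding sequence carries a C-terminal QHQ-7xHis tag for metal-affinity purification or detection, and codon 468, normally phenylalanine, is replaced by an amber stop codon. The "F468B" notation indicates site-specific incorporation of a noncanonical amino acid by amber suppression, although the record does not identify that residue, and no suppressor tRNA or synthetase is annotated on this plasmid, so these would have to be supplied separately. Because the His tag lies downstream of the amber site, only suppressed, full-length protein would carry it.

LetB is annotated as a component of a transport pathway that contributes to membrane integrity and may span the periplasm. The plasmid was deposited with a study of the LetA transporter family, where such a variant would suit position-specific probing of LetB, though the record states only that it is an expression plasmid.
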