Features (pLannotate 1.2.2; 14 found; start..end, strand, type, name):
     10..294     +  promoter       araBAD promoter: araBAD; promoter of the L-arabinose operon of E. coli; the araC regulatory gene is transcribed in the opposite direction (Guzman et al., 1995)
    328..2958    +  CDS            yebT: YEBT_ECOLI - Experimental evidence at protein level: Swiss-Prot protein existence level 1. Component of a transport pathway that contributes to membrane integrity (PubMed:27795327). May directly span the intermembrane space, facilitating the transport of substrates across the periplasm (Probable). From Escherichia coli (strain K12).
   3151..3266    +  ncRNA          5S rRNA: Accession: RF00001 - 5S ribosomal RNA
   3270..3356    +  terminator     rrnB T1 terminator: Escherichia coli rrnB; transcription terminator T1 from the E. coli rrnB gene
   3448..3475    +  terminator     rrnB T2 terminator: transcription terminator T2 from the E. coli rrnB gene
   3494..3585    +  promoter       AmpR promoter: bla
   3586..4446    +  CDS            AmpR: β-lactamase; bla; confers resistance to ampicillin, carbenicillin, and related antibiotics
   4488..4868    +  rep_origin     M13 ori (sequence partly withheld): M13 bacteriophage origin of replication; arrow indicates direction of (+) strand synthesis
   5054..5641    +  rep_origin     ori: high-copy-number ColE1/pMB1/pBR322/pUC origin of replication
   5827..5878    -  misc_feature   bom (fragment): basis of mobility region from pBR322
   5994..6033    -  CDS            rop (fragment): Rop protein, which maintains plasmids at low copy number; rop
   6034..6219    -  CDS            TcR (fragment): tetracycline efflux protein; tet; confers resistance to tetracycline
   6229..6247    +  promoter       tet promoter (fragment): E. coli promoter for tetracycline efflux protein gene
   6337..7215    -  CDS            araC: L-arabinose regulatory protein; araC
>Addgene plasmid #232508 | pBEL2800 | addgene full sequence | sequence record 464789 | Addgene NGS Result
CATTCAGAGAAGAAACCAATTGTCCATATTGCATCAGACATTGCCGTCACTGCGTCTTTTACTGGCTCTT
CTCGCTAACCAAACCGGTAACCCCGCTTATTAAAAGCATTCTGTAACAAAGCGGGACCAAAGCCATGACA
AAAACGCGTAACAAAAGTGTCTATAATCACGGCAGAAAAGTCCACATTGATTATTTGCACGGCGTCACAC
TTTGCTATGCCATAGCATTTTTATCCATAAGATTAGCGGATCCTACCTGACGCTTTTTATCGCAACTCTC
TACTGTTTCTCCATACCCGTTTTTTTGGGCTAGCCGAAGGGTGAATTATGAGTCAGGAAACGCCCGCTTC
GACGACTGAAGCGCAGATTAAAAATAAACGCCGTATCTCACCTTTCTGGCTGCTGCCGTTCATCGCGCTA
ATGATTGCCAGTTGGCTGATTTGGGACAGTTATCAGGACCGGGGTAATACCGTCACCATCGACTTTATGT
CGGCGGATGGTATTGTTCCAGGCCGTACGCCTGTTCGTTATCAGGGCGTTGAAGTCGGAACAGTGCAGGA
TATCAGCCTCAGCGACGATCTTCGTAAGATTGAAGTCAAGGTCAGCATCAAGTCCGATATGAAAGATGCG
CTGCGCGAAGAGACTCAGTTCTGGCTGGTGACGCCAAAAGCATCGTTGGCAGGTGTCTCCGGGCTGGACG
CCCTCGTCGGTGGGAACTATATCGGCATGATGCCGGGTAAAGGTAAAGAGCAGGATCACTTTGTCGCACT
CGATACCCAACCGAAATATCGGCTGGACAATGGCGATCTGATGATCCACCTGCAAGCCCCCGATCTCGGT
TCGCTGAACAGCGGTTCATTGGTCTATTTCCGCAAGATCCCGGTGGGAAAAGTCTACGACTATGCCATCA
ATCCCAACAAGCAAGGCGTGGTGATTGATGTCCTGATCGAGCGGCGTTTTACCGATCTGGTGAAAAAAGG
TAGCCGTTTCTGGAACGTTTCCGGCGTTGATGCCAACGTCAGTATCAGTGGCGCGAAGGTGAAACTGGAA
AGCCTGGCGGCACTGGTTAACGGTGCGATTGCCTTCGATTCACCAGAAGAGTCGAAACCTGCCGAGGCGG
AAGATACCTTTGGTCTGTATGAAGATCTGGCCCACAGCCAGCGTGGCGTAATAATAAAACTGGAACTGCC
GAGTGGGGCCGGATTAACCGCCGACTCGACGCCGTTAATGTATCAGGGGCTGGAAGTCGGACAGCTGACT
AAACTGGATTTAAATCCTGGTGGTAAAGTCACAGGGGAAATGACCGTTGATCCCAGCGTCGTTACCCTGC
TTCGTGAAAATACCCGCATCGAATTACGCAACCCGAAATTATCCCTTAGCGATGCTAATCTCAGCGCCCT
GCTGACCGGCAAAACCTTCGAGCTGGTGCCCGGCGATGGCGAGCCACGCAAAGAGTTCGTTGTTGTGCCA
GGCGAAAAAGCACTGCTGCATGAACCTGATGTTCTGACGCTGACCCTGACCGCGCCGGAAAGTTACGGTA
TTGATGCGGGTCAGCCGCTCATTCTTCACGGCGTGCAGGTAGGCCAGGTTATCGATCGTAAACTCACCAG
CAAAGGCGTCACCTTTACCGTCGCCATCGAGCCTCAGCATCGCGAACTGGTAAAAGGCGATAGCAAATTT
GTCGTCAACAGCCGTGTCGATGTGAAGGTGGGGCTGGATGGCGTTGAGTAGCTCGGTGCCAGCGCCTCAG
AATGGATCAATGGCGGGATACGTATTCTGCCGGGCGATAAAGGTGAGATGAAAGCCAGCTATCCACTGTA
TGCCAATTTGGAAAAAGCGCTGGAGAACAGCCTTAGCGATTTACCCACCACAACCGTGAGTTTGAGTGCA
GAGACGCTGCCGGATGTGCAGGCAGGATCGGTAGTGCTGTACCGTAAATTTGAAGTTGGTGAAGTGATTA
CCGTGCGTCCGCGAGCTAACGCGTTTGATATCGATCTGCATATTAAGCCGGAGTATCGCAACCTTCTGAC
CAGCAATAGCGTGTTCTGGGCAGAAGGCGGGGCGAAAGTTCAGCTGAATGGTAGTGGTCTGACCGTACAG
GCATCCCCGCTCTCCAGAGCATTAAAGGGAGCCATTAGCTTCGACAACCTCAGCGGTGCCAGCGCCAGTC
AGCGTAAAGGCGATAAGCGTATTCTGTATGCTTCCGAAACAGCGGCCCGTGCGGTTGGCGGGCAGATTAC
GCTTCACGCTTTCGATGCCGGAAAACTGGCGGTCGGGATGCCAATTCGCTATCTCGGTATTGATATCGGG
CAAATCCAGACGCTGGATCTGATTACCGCACGCAATGAAGTACAGGCAAAGGCGGTACTTTACCCGGAAT
ATGTCCAGACCTTTGCTCGCGGTGGTACGCGCTTCTCAGTGGTCACACCGCAAATTTCGGCAGCTGGCGT
TGAGCATCTTGATACTATCCTCCAGCCGTATATCAACGTCGAACCAGGCCGGGGCAATCCTCGCCGCGAC
TTTGAATTACAAGAGGCCACCATTACTGATTCGCGTTACCTGGATGGCTTAAGCATTATTGTTGAAGCGC
CGGAAGCCGGTTCGTTAGGCATCGGTACGCCTGTGCTGTTCCGTGGTCTGGAAGTCGGTACGGTTACAGG
AATGACGCTGGGGACATTGTCAGATCGCGTGATGATTGCGATGCGCATCAGTAAACGCTATCAACACCTG
GTGCGTAACAATTCCGTCTTCTGGTTGGCATCGGGTTACAGTCTGGACTTTGGTCTGACGGGCGGCGTAG
TGAAAACCGGCACCTTTAACCAGTTTATCCGTGGCGGCATCGCCTTCGCCACGCCTCCGGGTACGCCACT
GGCACCGAAAGCCCAGGAAGGCAAACACTTCCTGTTGCAGGAAAGTGAACCGAAAGAGTGGCGTGAATGG
GGAACTGCGCTTCCCAAACAGCATCAACACCATCACCACCATCATTAAGGTACCAAATTCCAGAAAAGAG
ACGCTGAAAAGCGTCTTTTTTCGTTTTGGTCCTGGTCTGAGGAATGGTTGTAAGCTTGGCTGTTTTGGCG
GATGAGAGAAGATTTTCAGCCTGATACAGATTAAATCAGAACGCAGAAGCGGTCTGATAAAACAGAATTT
GCCTGGCGGCAGTAGCGCGGTGGTCCCACCTGACCCCATGCCGAACTCAGAAGTGAAACGCCGTAGCGCC
GATGGTAGTGTGGGGTCTCCCCATGCGAGAGTAGGGAACTGCCAGGCATCAAATAAAACGAAAGGCTCAG
TCGAAAGACTGGGCCTTTCGTTTTATCTGTTGTTTGTCGGTGAACGCTCTCCTGAGTAGGACAAATCCGC
CGGGAGCGGATTTGAACGTTGCGAAGCAACGGCCCGGAGGGTGGCGGGCAGGACGCCCGCCATAAACTGC
CAGGCATCAAATTAAGCAGAAGGCCATCCTGACGGATGGCCTTTTTGCGTTTCTACAAACTCTTTTGTTT
ATTTTTCTAAATACATTCAAATATGTATCCGCTCATGAGACAATAACCCTGATAAATGCTTCAATAATAT
TGAAAAAGGAAGAGTATGAGTATTCAACATTTCCGTGTCGCCCTTATTCCCTTTTTTGCGGCATTTTGCC
TTCCTGTTTTTGCTCACCCAGAAACGCTGGTGAAAGTAAAAGATGCTGAAGATCAGTTGGGTGCACGAGT
GGGTTACATCGAACTGGATCTCAACAGCGGTAAGATCCTTGAGAGTTTTCGCCCCGAAGAACGTTTTCCA
ATGATGAGCACTTTTAAAGTTCTGCTATGTGGCGCGGTATTATCCCGTGTTGACGCCGGGCAAGAGCAAC
TCGGTCGCCGCATACACTATTCTCAGAATGACTTGGTTGAGTACTCACCAGTCACAGAAAAGCATCTTAC
GGATGGCATGACAGTAAGAGAATTATGCAGTGCTGCCATAACCATGAGTGATAACACTGCGGCCAACTTA
CTTCTGACAACGATCGGAGGACCGAAGGAGCTAACCGCTTTTTTGCACAACATGGGGGATCATGTAACTC
GCCTTGATCGTTGGGAACCGGAGCTGAATGAAGCCATACCAAACGACGAGCGTGACACCACGATGCCTGC
AGCAATGGCAACAACGTTGCGCAAACTATTAACTGGCGAACTACTTACTCTAGCTTCCCGGCAACAATTA
ATAGACTGGATGGAGGCGGATAAAGTTGCAGGACCACTTCTGCGCTCGGCCCTTCCGGCTGGCTGGTTTA
TTGCTGATAAATCTGGAGCCGGTGAGCGTGGGTCTCGCGGTATCATTGCAGCACTGGGGCCAGATGGTAA
GCCCTCCCGTATCGTAGTTATCTACACGACGGGGAGTCAGGCAACTATGGATGAACGAAATAGACAGATC
GCTGAGATAGGTGCCTCACTGATTAAGCATTGGTAACTGTCAGACCAAGTTTACTCATATATACTTTAGA
TTGATT
[125 nt withheld, positions 4487-4611]
C
[141 nt withheld, positions 4613-4753]
CCTTTGACGTTGGAGTCCACGTTCTTT
[37 nt withheld, positions 4781-4817]
ACCCTATCTCGGGCTATTCTTTTGATTTATAAGGGATTTTGCCGATTTCGGCCTATTGGTTAAAAAATGA
GCTGATTTAACAAAAATTTAACGCGAATTTTAACAAAATATTAACGTTTACAATTTAAAAGGATCTAGGT
GAAGATCCTTTTTGATAATCTCATGACCAAAATCCCTTAACGTGAGTTTTCGTTCCACTGAGCGTCAGAC
CCCGTAGAAAAGATCAAAGGATCTTCTTGAGATCCTTTTTTTCTGCGCGTAATCTGCTGCTTGCAAACAA
AAAAACCACCGCTACCAGCGGTGGTTTGTTTGCCGGATCAAGAGCTACCAACTCTTTTTCCGAAGGTAAC
TGGCTCAGCAGAGCGCAGATACCAAATACTGTCCTTCTAGTGTAGCCGTAGTTAGGCCACCACTTCAAGA
ACTCTGTAGCACCGCCTACATACCTCGCTCTGCTAATCCTGTTACCAGTGGCTGCTGCCAGTGGCGATAA
GTCGTGTCTTACCGGGTTGGACTCAAGACGATAGTTACCGGATAAGGCGCAGCGGTCGGGCTGAACGGGG
GGTTCGTGCACACAGCCCAGCTTGGAGCGAACGACCTACACCGAACTGAGATACCTACAGCGTGAGCTAT
GAGAAAGCGCCACGCTTCCCGAAGGGAGAAAGGCGGACAGGTATCCGGTAAGCGGCAGGGTCGGAACAGG
AGAGCGCACGAGGGAGCTTCCAGGGGGAAACGCCTGGTATCTTTATAGTCCTGTCGGGTTTCGCCACCTC
TGACTTGAGCGTCGATTTTTGTGATGCTCGTCAGGGGGGCGGAGCCTATGGAAAAACGCCAGCAACGCGG
CCTTTTTACGGTTCCTGGCCTTTTGCTGGCCTTTTGCTCACATGTTCTTTCCTGCGTTATCCCCTGATTC
TGTGGATAACCGTATTACCGCCTTTGAGTGAGCTGATACCGCTCGCCGCAGCCGAACGACCGAGCGCAGC
GAGTCAGTGAGCGAGGAAGCGGAAGAGCGCCTGATGCGGTATTTTCTCCTTACGCATCTGTGCGGTATTT
CACACCGCATAGGGTCATGGCTGCGCCCCGACACCCGCCAACACCCGCTGACGCGCCCTGACGGGCTTGT
CTGCTCCCGGCATCCGCTTACAGACAAGCTGTGACCGTCTCCGGGAGCTGCATGTGTCAGAGGTTTTCAC
CGTCATCACCGAAACGCGCGAGGCAGAAGGAGATGGCGCCCAACAGTCCCCCGGCCACGGGGCCTGCCAC
CATACCCACGCCGAAACAAGCGCTCATGAGCCCGAAGTGGCGAGCCCGATCTTCCCCATCGGTGATGTCG
GCGATATAGGCGCCAGCAACCGCACCTGTGGCGCCGGTGATGCCGGCCACGATGCGTCCGGCGTAGAGGA
TCTGCTCATGTTTGACAGCTTATCATCGATGCATAATGTGCCTGTCAAATGGACGAAGCAGGGATTCTGC
AAACCCTATGCTACTCCGTCAAGCCGTCAATTGTCTGATTCGTTACCAATTATGACAACTTGACGGCTAC
ATCATTCACTTTTTCTTCACAACCGGCACGGAACTCGCTCGGGCTGGCCCCGGTGCATTTTTTAAATACC
CGCGAGAAATAGAGTTGATCGTCAAAACCAACATTGCGACCGACGGTGGCGATAGGCATCCGGGTGGTGC
TCAAAAGCAGCTTCGCCTGGCTGATACGTTGGTCCTCGCGCCAGCTTAAGACGCTAATCCCTAACTGCTG
GCGGAAAAGATGTGACAGACGCGACGGCGACAAGCAAACATGCTGTGCGACGCTGGCGATATCAAAATTG
CTGTCTGCCAGGTGATCGCTGATGTACTGACAAGCCTCGCGTACCCGATTATCCATCGGTGGATGGAGCG
ACTCGTTAATCGCTTCCATGCGCCGCAGTAACAATTGCTCAAGCAGATTTATCGCCAGCAGCTCCGAATA
GCGCCCTTCCCCTTGCCCGGCGTTAATGATTTGCCCAAACAGGTCGCTGAAATGCGGCTGGTGCGCTTCA
TCCGGGCGAAAGAACCCCGTATTGGCAAATATTGACGGCCAGTTAAGCCATTCATGCCAGTAGGCGCGCG
GACGAAAGTAAACCCACTGGTGATACCATTCGCGAGCCTCCGGATGACGACCGTAGTGATGAATCTCTCC
TGGCGGGAACAGCAAAATATCACCCGGTCGGCAAACAAATTCTCGTCCCTGATTTTTCACCACCCCCTGA
CCGCGAATGGTGAGATTGAGAATATAACCTTTCATTCCCAGCGGTCGGTCGATAAAAAAATCGAGATAAC
CGTTGGCCTCAATCGGCGTTAAACCCGCCACCAGATGGGCATTAAACGAGTATCCCGGCAGCAGGGGATC
ATTTTGCGCTTCAGCCATACTTTTCATACTCCCGC
